Addgene plasmid #77775: LRPPRC gRNA (BRDN0001145923)
Purpose: 3rd generation lentiviral gRNA plasmid targeting human LRPPRC
Depositing lab: John Doench & David Root. Depositing organization: Broad Institute. Publication: Optimized sgRNA design to maximize activity and minimize off-target effects of CRISPR-Cas9. Doench JG, Fusi N, Sullender M, Hegde M, Vaimberg EW, Donovan KF, Smith I, Tothova Z, Wilen C, Orchard R, Virgin HW, Listgarten J, Root DE. Nat Biotechnol. 2016 Jan 18. doi: 10.1038/nbt.3437. PubMed 26780180.
Backbone
  Vector backbone: lentiGuide-Puro
  Backbone manufacturer: Zhang Lab (Addgene plasmid # 52963)
  Vector type: Mammalian Expression, Lentiviral, CRISPR
  Selectable markers: Puromycin
Growth in bacteria
  Bacterial resistance: Ampicillin, 100 μg/mL
  Growth temperature: 37°C
  Growth strain: DH5alpha
  Copy number: High Copy
Gene/Insert
  Gene/Insert name: LRPPRC (alt names: LRPPRC; NM_133259.3)
  gRNA/shRNA sequence: TATTGGCGAGTAAAGCACAA
  Species: H. sapiens (human)
  Entrez Gene: LRPPRC (a.k.a. CLONE-23970, GP130, LRP130, LSFC, MC4DN5)
  Promoter: hU6
  Cloning method: Unknown
  Sequencing primers: 5′ U6-F; 3′ pS2-R
Terms and licenses: Academic/Nonprofit Terms; Industry Terms: Not Available to Industry
Depositor comments: The gRNA was designed to target the following Genbank reference sequence(s): NM_133259.3. Note that this plasmid does NOT contain Cas9. It should be used in conjunction with lentiCas9-Blast (Addgene #52962) or otherwise with cell lines already expressing Cas9. Browse the full kinome gRNA library at http://www.addgene.org/pooled-library/broadgpp-human-kinome/ or visit http://www.broadinstitute.org/rnai/public/ for detailed protocols and information.
How to cite: LRPPRC gRNA (BRDN0001145923) was a gift from John Doench & David Root (Addgene plasmid # 77775 ; http://n2t.net/addgene:77775 ; RRID:Addgene_77775)
