[The description below was written by a language model from this plasmid's Addgene catalogue record and pLannotate feature annotations shown in this document.]
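Description:
LRPPRC gRNA (BRDN0001145923) is a third-generation lentiviral single-guide RNA plasmid built on the lentiGuide-Puro backbone and designed to target the human LRPPRC gene, using NM_133259.3 as the reference transcript. It is maintained in E. coli as a high-copy plasmid through a ColE1/pUC-type origin and selected with ampicillin via the β-lactamase gene. The backbone also carries an f1 origin, an SV40 origin and poly(A) signal, and remnants of lac and T7/T3 cloning elements.

The annotated 8.3 kb sequence shows a typical self-inactivating HIV-1 transfer vector. An RSV promoter drives a truncated 5' LTR to produce the viral genomic RNA in packaging cells. This is followed by the Ψ packaging signal with a partial gag fragment, the Rev response element for Rev-dependent nuclear export, and a cPPT/CTS that aids nuclear import of the reverse-transcribed genome. The ΔU3 3' LTR inactivates the viral promoter after integration.

Two expression units lie between the LTRs. In the first, the human U6 RNA polymerase III promoter transcribes the LRPPRC-specific spacer fused to the Streptococcus pyogenes Cas9 guide RNA scaffold. In the second, the EF-1α promoter with its intron A drives the puromycin N-acetyltransferase gene for selecting transduced mammalian cells, and a WPRE enhances expression.

The plasmid does not encode Cas9, so it is meant to be used with a separate Cas9 vector or in cells that already express Cas9. There it directs cleavage of LRPPRC for knockout studies. The depositor comments link it to a human kinome gRNA library made with optimized sgRNA design rules.
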