Features (pLannotate 1.2.2; 29 found; start..end, strand, type, name):
     14..80      +  CDS            small t antigen (fragment): SV40 (simian virus 40) small t antigen
    106..317     +  promoter       EF-1α core promoter: core promoter for human elongation factor EF-1α
    318..1256    +  intron         EF-1α intron A: intron upstream of the start codon of human EF-1α
   1278..1877    +  CDS            PuroR (fragment): puromycin N-acetyltransferase; pac from Streptomyces; confers resistance to puromycin
   1893..2481    +  misc_feature   WPRE: woodchuck hepatitis virus posttranscriptional regulatory element
   2532..2551    +  misc_feature   cPPT/CTS (fragment): central polypurine tract and central termination sequence of HIV-1
   2553..2786    +  LTR            3' LTR (ΔU3): self-inactivating 3' long terminal repeat (LTR) from HIV-1
   2864..2985    +  polyA_signal   SV40 poly(A) signal: SV40 polyadenylation signal
   3025..3160    +  rep_origin     SV40 ori: SV40 origin of replication
   3181..3199    -  promoter       T7 promoter: promoter for bacteriophage T7 RNA polymerase
   3207..3362    +  CDS            lacZα (fragment): LacZα fragment of β-galactosidase; lacZ fragment
   3367..3795    +  rep_origin     f1 ori (sequence partly withheld): f1 bacteriophage origin of replication; arrow indicates direction of (+) strand synthesis
   3848..3952    +  promoter       AmpR promoter: bla
   3953..4813    +  CDS            AmpR: β-lactamase; bla; confers resistance to ampicillin, carbenicillin, and related antibiotics
   4984..5572    +  rep_origin     ori: high-copy-number ColE1/pMB1/pBR322/pUC origin of replication
   5755..5847    +  CDS            lacI (fragment): lac repressor; lacI; The lac repressor binds to the lac operator to inhibit transcription in E. coli. This inhibition can be relieved by adding lactose or isopropyl-β-D-thiogalactopyranoside (IPTG).
   5860..5881    +  protein_bind   CAP binding site: CAP binding activates transcription in the presence of cAMP. E. coli catabolite activator protein
   5896..5926    +  promoter       lac promoter: promoter for the E. coli lac operon
   5934..5950    +  protein_bind   lac operator: The lac repressor binds to the lac operator to inhibit transcription in E. coli. This inhibition can be relieved by adding lactose or isopropyl-β-D-thiogalactopyranoside (IPTG). lac repressor encoded by lacI
   5995..6013    +  promoter       T3 promoter: promoter for bacteriophage T3 RNA polymerase
   6041..6267    +  promoter       RSV promoter: Rous sarcoma virus enhancer/promoter
   6268..6448    +  LTR            5' LTR (truncated): truncated 5' long terminal repeat (LTR) from HIV-1
   6495..6620    +  misc_feature   HIV-1 Ψ: packaging signal of human immunodeficiency virus type 1
   6604..6967    +  CDS            HIV-1 gag (fragment): gag protein from human immunodeficiency virus 1; gag
   7113..7346    +  misc_feature   RRE: The Rev response element (RRE) of HIV-1 allows for Rev-dependent mRNA export from the nucleus to the cytoplasm.
   7723..7749    +  CDS            Rev (fragment): human immunodeficiency virus 1 (HIV-1) Rev protein; rev; enhances nuclear export of unspliced and incompletely spliced viral mRNAs
   7753..7993    +  promoter       U6 promoter: RNA polymerase III promoter for human U6 snRNA
   8023..8098    +  misc_RNA       gRNA scaffold: guide RNA scaffold for the Streptococcus pyogenes CRISPR/Cas9 system
   8154..8271    +  misc_feature   cPPT/CTS: central polypurine tract and central termination sequence of HIV-1
>Addgene plasmid #77775 | LRPPRC gRNA (BRDN0001145923) | addgene full sequence | sequence record 188394 | Addgene Assembled Sequence
CCCGGGTGCAAAGATGGATAAAGTTTTAAACAGAGAGGAATCTTTGCAGCTAATGGACCTTCTAGGTCTT
GAAAGGAGTGGGAATTGGCTCCGGTGCCCGTCAGTGGGCAGAGCGCACATCGCCCACAGTCCCCGAGAAG
TTGGGGGGAGGGGTCGGCAATTGATCCGGTGCCTAGAGAAGGTGGCGCGGGGTAAACTGGGAAAGTGATG
TCGTGTACTGGCTCCGCCTTTTTCCCGAGGGTGGGGGAGAACCGTATATAAGTGCAGTAGTCGCCGTGAA
CGTTCTTTTTCGCAACGGGTTTGCCGCCAGAACACAGGTAAGTGCCGTGTGTGGTTCCCGCGGGCCTGGC
CTCTTTACGGGTTATGGCCCTTGCGTGCCTTGAATTACTTCCACCTGGCTGCAGTACGTGATTCTTGATC
CCGAGCTTCGGGTTGGAAGTGGGTGGGAGAGTTCGAGGCCTTGCGCTTAAGGAGCCCCTTCGCCTCGTGC
TTGAGTTGAGGCCTGGCCTGGGCGCTGGGGCCGCCGCGTGCGAATCTGGTGGCACCTTCGCGCCTGTCTC
GCTGCTTTCGATAAGTCTCTAGCCATTTAAAATTTTTGATGACCTGCTGCGACGCTTTTTTTCTGGCAAG
ATAGTCTTGTAAATGCGGGCCAAGATCTGCACACTGGTATTTCGGTTTTTGGGGCCGCGGGCGGCGACGG
GGCCCGTGCGTCCCAGCGCACATGTTCGGCGAGGCGGGGCCTGCGAGCGCGGCCACCGAGAATCGGACGG
GGGTAGTCTCAAGCTGGCCGGCCTGCTCTGGTGCCTGGCCTCGCGCCGCCGTGTATCGCCCCGCCCTGGG
CGGCAAGGCTGGCCCGGTCGGCACCAGTTGCGTGAGCGGAAAGATGGCCGCTTCCCGGCCCTGCTGCAGG
GAGCTCAAAATGGAGGACGCGGCGCTCGGGAGAGCGGGCGGGTGAGTCACCCACACAAAGGAAAAGGGCC
TTTCCGTCCTCAGCCGTCGCTTCATGTGACTCCACGGAGTACCGGGCGCCGTCCAGGCACCTCGATTAGT
TCTCGAGCTTTTGGAGTACGTCGTCTTTAGGTTGGGGGGAGGGGTTTTATGCGATGGAGTTTCCCCACAC
TGAGTGGGTGGAGACTGAAGTTAGGCCAGCTTGGCACTTGATGTAATTCTCCTTGGAATTTGCCCTTTTT
GAGTTTGGATCTTGGTTCATTCTCAAGCCTCAGACAGTGGTTCAAAGTTTTTTTCTTCCATTTCAGGTGT
CGTGACGTACGGCCACCATGACCGAGTACAAGCCCACGGTGCGCCTCGCCACCCGCGACGACGTCCCCAG
GGCCGTACGCACCCTCGCCGCCGCGTTCGCCGACTACCCCGCCACGCGCCACACCGTCGATCCGGACCGC
CACATCGAGCGGGTCACCGAGCTGCAAGAACTCTTCCTCACGCGCGTCGGGCTCGACATCGGCAAGGTGT
GGGTCGCGGACGACGGCGCCGCCGTGGCGGTCTGGACCACGCCGGAGAGCGTCGAAGCGGGGGCGGTGTT
CGCCGAGATCGGCCCGCGCATGGCCGAGTTGAGCGGTTCCCGGCTGGCCGCGCAGCAACAGATGGAAGGC
CTCCTGGCGCCGCACCGGCCCAAGGAGCCCGCGTGGTTCCTGGCCACCGTCGGAGTCTCGCCCGACCACC
AGGGCAAGGGTCTGGGCAGCGCCGTCGTGCTCCCCGGAGTGGAGGCGGCCGAGCGCGCCGGGGTGCCCGC
CTTCCTGGAGACCTCCGCGCCCCGCAACCTCCCCTTCTACGAGCGGCTCGGCTTCACCGTCACCGCCGAC
GTCGAGGTGCCCGAAGGACCGCGCACCTGGTGCATGACCCGCAAGCCCGGTGCCTGAACGCGTTAAGTCG
ACAATCAACCTCTGGATTACAAAATTTGTGAAAGATTGACTGGTATTCTTAACTATGTTGCTCCTTTTAC
GCTATGTGGATACGCTGCTTTAATGCCTTTGTATCATGCTATTGCTTCCCGTATGGCTTTCATTTTCTCC
TCCTTGTATAAATCCTGGTTGCTGTCTCTTTATGAGGAGTTGTGGCCCGTTGTCAGGCAACGTGGCGTGG
TGTGCACTGTGTTTGCTGACGCAACCCCCACTGGTTGGGGCATTGCCACCACCTGTCAGCTCCTTTCCGG
GACTTTCGCTTTCCCCCTCCCTATTGCCACGGCGGAACTCATCGCCGCCTGCCTTGCCCGCTGCTGGACA
GGGGCTCGGCTGTTGGGCACTGACAATTCCGTGGTGTTGTCGGGGAAATCATCGTCCTTTCCTTGGCTGC
TCGCCTGTGTTGCCACCTGGATTCTGCGCGGGACGTCCTTCTGCTACGTCCCTTCGGCCCTCAATCCAGC
GGACCTTCCTTCCCGCGGCCTGCTGCCGGCTCTGCGGCCTCTTCCGCGTCTTCGCCTTCGCCCTCAGACG
AGTCGGATCTCCCTTTGGGCCGCCTCCCCGCGTCGACTTTAAGACCAATGACTTACAAGGCAGCTGTAGA
TCTTAGCCACTTTTTAAAAGAAAAGGGGGGACTGGAAGGGCTAATTCACTCCCAACGAAGACAAGATCTG
CTTTTTGCTTGTACTGGGTCTCTCTGGTTAGACCAGATCTGAGCCTGGGAGCTCTCTGGCTAACTAGGGA
ACCCACTGCTTAAGCCTCAATAAAGCTTGCCTTGAGTGCTTCAAGTAGTGTGTGCCCGTCTGTTGTGTGA
CTCTGGTAACTAGAGATCCCTCAGACCCTTTTAGTCAGTGTGGAAAATCTCTAGCAGTACGTATAGTAGT
TCATGTCATCTTATTATTCAGTATTTATAACTTGCAAAGAAATGAATATCAGAGAGTGAGAGGAACTTGT
TTATTGCAGCTTATAATGGTTACAAATAAAGCAATAGCATCACAAATTTCACAAATAAAGCATTTTTTTC
ACTGCATTCTAGTTGTGGTTTGTCCAAACTCATCAATGTATCTTATCATGTCTGGCTCTAGCTATCCCGC
CCCTAACTCCGCCCATCCCGCCCCTAACTCCGCCCAGTTCCGCCCATTCTCCGCCCCATGGCTGACTAAT
TTTTTTTATTTATGCAGAGGCCGAGGCCGCCTCGGCCTCTGAGCTATTCCAGAAGTAGTGAGGAGGCTTT
TTTGGAGGCCTAGGGACGTACCCAATTCGCCCTATAGTGAGTCGTATTACGCGCGCTCACTGGCCGTCGT
TTTACAACGTCGTGACTGGGAAAACCCTGGCGTTACCCAACTTAATCGCCTTGCAGCACATCCCCCTTTC
GCCAGCTGGCGTAATAGCGAAGAGGCCCGCACCGATCGCCCTTCCCAACAGTTGCGCAGCCTGAATGGCG
AATGGG
[124 nt withheld, positions 3367-3490]
C
[91 nt withheld, positions 3492-3582]
A
[49 nt withheld, positions 3584-3632]
CCTTTGACGTTGGAGTCCACGTTCTTT
[37 nt withheld, positions 3660-3696]
ACCCTATCTCGGTCTATTCTTTTGATTTATAAGGGATTTTGCCGATTTCGGCCTATTGGTTAAAAAATGA
GCTGATTTAACAAAAATTTAACGCGAATTTTAACAAAATATTAACGCTTACAATTTAGGTGGCACTTTTC
GGGGAAATGTGCGCGGAACCCCTATTTGTTTATTTTTCTAAATACATTCAAATATGTATCCGCTCATGAG
ACAATAACCCTGATAAATGCTTCAATAATATTGAAAAAGGAAGAGTATGAGTATTCAACATTTCCGTGTC
GCCCTTATTCCCTTTTTTGCGGCATTTTGCCTTCCTGTTTTTGCTCACCCAGAAACGCTGGTGAAAGTAA
AAGATGCTGAAGATCAGTTGGGTGCACGAGTGGGTTACATCGAACTGGATCTCAACAGCGGTAAGATCCT
TGAGAGTTTTCGCCCCGAAGAACGTTTTCCAATGATGAGCACTTTTAAAGTTCTGCTATGTGGCGCGGTA
TTATCCCGTATTGACGCCGGGCAAGAGCAACTCGGTCGCCGCATACACTATTCTCAGAATGACTTGGTTG
AGTACTCACCAGTCACAGAAAAGCATCTTACGGATGGCATGACAGTAAGAGAATTATGCAGTGCTGCCAT
AACCATGAGTGATAACACTGCGGCCAACTTACTTCTGACAACGATCGGAGGACCGAAGGAGCTAACCGCT
TTTTTGCACAACATGGGGGATCATGTAACTCGCCTTGATCGTTGGGAACCGGAGCTGAATGAAGCCATAC
CAAACGACGAGCGTGACACCACGATGCCTGTAGCAATGGCAACAACGTTGCGCAAACTATTAACTGGCGA
ACTACTTACTCTAGCTTCCCGGCAACAATTAATAGACTGGATGGAGGCGGATAAAGTTGCAGGACCACTT
CTGCGCTCGGCCCTTCCGGCTGGCTGGTTTATTGCTGATAAATCTGGAGCCGGTGAGCGTGGGTCTCGCG
GTATCATTGCAGCACTGGGGCCAGATGGTAAGCCCTCCCGTATCGTAGTTATCTACACGACGGGGAGTCA
GGCAACTATGGATGAACGAAATAGACAGATCGCTGAGATAGGTGCCTCACTGATTAAGCATTGGTAACTG
TCAGACCAAGTTTACTCATATATACTTTAGATTGATTTAAAACTTCATTTTTAATTTAAAAGGATCTAGG
TGAAGATCCTTTTTGATAATCTCATGACCAAAATCCCTTAACGTGAGTTTTCGTTCCACTGAGCGTCAGA
CCCCGTAGAAAAGATCAAAGGATCTTCTTGAGATCCTTTTTTTCTGCGCGTAATCTGCTGCTTGCAAACA
AAAAAACCACCGCTACCAGCGGTGGTTTGTTTGCCGGATCAAGAGCTACCAACTCTTTTTCCGAAGGTAA
CTGGCTTCAGCAGAGCGCAGATACCAAATACTGTTCTTCTAGTGTAGCCGTAGTTAGGCCACCACTTCAA
GAACTCTGTAGCACCGCCTACATACCTCGCTCTGCTAATCCTGTTACCAGTGGCTGCTGCCAGTGGCGAT
AAGTCGTGTCTTACCGGGTTGGACTCAAGACGATAGTTACCGGATAAGGCGCAGCGGTCGGGCTGAACGG
GGGGTTCGTGCACACAGCCCAGCTTGGAGCGAACGACCTACACCGAACTGAGATACCTACAGCGTGAGCT
ATGAGAAAGCGCCACGCTTCCCGAAGGGAGAAAGGCGGACAGGTATCCGGTAAGCGGCAGGGTCGGAACA
GGAGAGCGCACGAGGGAGCTTCCAGGGGGAAACGCCTGGTATCTTTATAGTCCTGTCGGGTTTCGCCACC
TCTGACTTGAGCGTCGATTTTTGTGATGCTCGTCAGGGGGGCGGAGCCTATGGAAAAACGCCAGCAACGC
GGCCTTTTTACGGTTCCTGGCCTTTTGCTGGCCTTTTGCTCACATGTTCTTTCCTGCGTTATCCCCTGAT
TCTGTGGATAACCGTATTACCGCCTTTGAGTGAGCTGATACCGCTCGCCGCAGCCGAACGACCGAGCGCA
GCGAGTCAGTGAGCGAGGAAGCGGAAGAGCGCCCAATACGCAAACCGCCTCTCCCCGCGCGTTGGCCGAT
TCATTAATGCAGCTGGCACGACAGGTTTCCCGACTGGAAAGCGGGCAGTGAGCGCAACGCAATTAATGTG
AGTTAGCTCACTCATTAGGCACCCCAGGCTTTACACTTTATGCTTCCGGCTCGTATGTTGTGTGGAATTG
TGAGCGGATAACAATTTCACACAGGAAACAGCTATGACCATGATTACGCCAAGCGCGCAATTAACCCTCA
CTAAAGGGAACAAAAGCTGGAGCTGCAAGCTTAATGTAGTCTTATGCAATACTCTTGTAGTCTTGCAACA
TGGTAACGATGAGTTAGCAACATGCCTTACAAGGAGAGAAAAAGCACCGTGCATGCCGATTGGTGGAAGT
AAGGTGGTACGATCGTGCCTTATTAGGAAGGCAACAGACGGGTCTGACATGGATTGGACGAACCACTGAA
TTGCCGCATTGCAGAGATATTGTATTTAAGTGCCTAGCTCGATACATAAACGGGTCTCTCTGGTTAGACC
AGATCTGAGCCTGGGAGCTCTCTGGCTAACTAGGGAACCCACTGCTTAAGCCTCAATAAAGCTTGCCTTG
AGTGCTTCAAGTAGTGTGTGCCCGTCTGTTGTGTGACTCTGGTAACTAGAGATCCCTCAGACCCTTTTAG
TCAGTGTGGAAAATCTCTAGCAGTGGCGCCCGAACAGGGACTTGAAAGCGAAAGGGAAACCAGAGGAGCT
CTCTCGACGCAGGACTCGGCTTGCTGAAGCGCGCACGGCAAGAGGCGAGGGGCGGCGACTGGTGAGTACG
CCAAAAATTTTGACTAGCGGAGGCTAGAAGGAGAGAGATGGGTGCGAGAGCGTCAGTATTAAGCGGGGGA
GAATTAGATCGCGATGGGAAAAAATTCGGTTAAGGCCAGGGGGAAAGAAAAAATATAAATTAAAACATAT
AGTATGGGCAAGCAGGGAGCTAGAACGATTCGCAGTTAATCCTGGCCTGTTAGAAACATCAGAAGGCTGT
AGACAAATACTGGGACAGCTACAACCATCCCTTCAGACAGGATCAGAAGAACTTAGATCATTATATAATA
CAGTAGCAACCCTCTATTGTGTGCATCAAAGGATAGAGATAAAAGACACCAAGGAAGCTTTAGACAAGAT
AGAGGAAGAGCAAAACAAAAGTAAGACCACCGCACAGCAAGCGGCCGCTGATCTTCAGACCTGGAGGAGG
AGATATGAGGGACAATTGGAGAAGTGAATTATATAAATATAAAGTAGTAAAAATTGAACCATTAGGAGTA
GCACCCACCAAGGCAAAGAGAAGAGTGGTGCAGAGAGAAAAAAGAGCAGTGGGAATAGGAGCTTTGTTCC
TTGGGTTCTTGGGAGCAGCAGGAAGCACTATGGGCGCAGCGTCAATGACGCTGACGGTACAGGCCAGACA
ATTATTGTCTGGTATAGTGCAGCAGCAGAACAATTTGCTGAGGGCTATTGAGGCGCAACAGCATCTGTTG
CAACTCACAGTCTGGGGCATCAAGCAGCTCCAGGCAAGAATCCTGGCTGTGGAAAGATACCTAAAGGATC
AACAGCTCCTGGGGATTTGGGGTTGCTCTGGAAAACTCATTTGCACCACTGCTGTGCCTTGGAATGCTAG
TTGGAGTAATAAATCTCTGGAACAGATTTGGAATCACACGACCTGGATGGAGTGGGACAGAGAAATTAAC
AATTACACAAGCTTAATACACTCCTTAATTGAAGAATCGCAAAACCAGCAAGAAAAGAATGAACAAGAAT
TATTGGAATTAGATAAATGGGCAAGTTTGTGGAATTGGTTTAACATAACAAATTGGCTGTGGTATATAAA
ATTATTCATAATGATAGTAGGAGGCTTGGTAGGTTTAAGAATAGTTTTTGCTGTACTTTCTATAGTGAAT
AGAGTTAGGCAGGGATATTCACCATTATCGTTTCAGACCCACCTCCCAACCCCGAGGGGACCCAGAGAGG
GCCTATTTCCCATGATTCCTTCATATTTGCATATACGATACAAGGCTGTTAGAGAGATAATTAGAATTAA
TTTGACTGTAAACACAAAGATATTAGTACAAAATACGTGACGTAGAAAGTAATAATTTCTTGGGTAGTTT
GCAGTTTTAAAATTATGTTTTAAAATGGACTATCATATGCTTACCGTAACTTGAAAGTATTTCGATTTCT
TGGCTTTATATATCTTGTGGAAAGGACGAAACACCGTATTGGCGAGTAAAGCACAAGTTTTAGAGCTAGA
AATAGCAAGTTAAAATAAGGCTAGTCCGTTATCAACTTGAAAAAGTGGCACCGAGTCGGTGCTTTTTTAA
GCTTGGCGTAACTAGATCTTGAGACAAATGGCAGTATTCATCCACAATTTTAAAAGAAAAGGGGGGATTG
GGGGGTACAGTGCAGGGGAAAGAATAGTAGACATAATAGCAACAGACATACAAACTAAAGAATTACAAAA
ACAAATTACAAAAATTCAAAATTTTCGGGTTTATTACAGGGACAGCAGAGATCCACTTTGGCGCCGGCTC
GAGGGGG
