>Addgene plasmid #77775 | LRPPRC gRNA (BRDN0001145923) | depositor partial sequence | sequence record 145235 | Target Sequence
TATTGGCGAGTAAAGCACAA
