>Addgene plasmid #77775 | LRPPRC gRNA (BRDN0001145923) | addgene partial sequence | sequence record 188393 | hU6-F
GAAAGTAATAATTTCTTGGGTAGTTTGCAGTTTTAAAATTATGTTTTAAAATGGACTATCATATGCTTAC
CGTAACTTGAAAGTATTTCGATTTCTTGGCTTTATATATCTTGTGGAAAGGACGAAACACCGTATTGGCG
AGTAAAGCACAAGTTTTAGAGCTAGAAATAGCAAGTTAAAATAAGGCTAGTCCGTTATCAACTTGAAAAA
GTGGCACCGAGTCGGTGCTTTTTTAAGCTTGGCGTAACTAGATCTTGAGACAAATGGCAGTATTCATCCA
CAATTTTAAAAGAAAAGGGGGGATTGGGGGGTACAGTGCAGGGGAAAGAATAGTAGACATAATAGCAACA
GACATACAAACTAAAGAATTACAAAAACAAATTACAAAAATTCAAAATTTTCGGGTTTATTACAGGGACA
GCAGAGATCCACTTTGGCGCCGGCTCGAGGGGGCCCGGGTGCAAAGATGGATAAAGTTTTAAACAGAGAG
GAATCTTTGCAGCTAATGGACCTTCTAGGTCTTGAAAGGAGTGGGAATTGGCTCCGGTGCCCGTCAGTGG
GCAGAGCGCA
